Addgene plasmid #31455: ZM (pyrFEKO-HYG TetR-T7RNAP)
Depositing lab: George Cross. Depositing organization: Rockefeller University.
Backbone
  Vector backbone: pyrFEKO
  Backbone size w/o insert (bp): 6191
  Vector type: Floxed targeting vector for Trypanosome
  Selectable markers: Hygromycin
Growth in bacteria
  Bacterial resistance: Ampicillin, 100 μg/mL
  Growth temperature: 37°C
  Growth strain: DH5alpha
  Copy number: Unknown
Gene/Insert
  Gene/Insert name: None
  Insert size (bp): 3762
  Cloning method: Restriction Enzyme; 5′ cloning site HindIII (not destroyed); 3′ cloning site HindIII (not destroyed)
  Sequencing primers: 5′ n/a; 3′ SP6
Terms and licenses: Academic/Nonprofit Terms; Industry Terms: Not Available to Industry
How to cite: ZM (pyrFEKO-HYG TetR-T7RNAP) was a gift from George Cross (Addgene plasmid # 31455 ; http://n2t.net/addgene:31455 ; RRID:Addgene_31455)
