[The description below was written by a language model from this plasmid's Addgene catalogue record.]
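Description:
ZM (pyrFEKO-HYG TetR-T7RNAP) is a floxed targeting vector for trypanosomes built on the pyrFEKO backbone, which accounts for about 6.2 kb of the plasmid. It is maintained in standard E. coli cloning strains under ampicillin selection, and its copy number is not recorded. In the parasite, selection is by hygromycin resistance. The "floxed" designation indicates that loxP sites flank part of the cassette, most likely the selectable marker, so that Cre recombinase could later excise it and allow the marker to be reused. The record does not say exactly which elements lie between the sites.

The catalogue lists no insert name, but it does record an insert of roughly 3.8 kb cloned as a HindIII fragment with both sites retained. The plasmid name suggests that this fragment carries the Tet repressor (TetR) and T7 RNA polymerase genes. These two components together underpin tetracycline-inducible expression systems: T7 polymerase drives strong transcription from T7 promoters, and TetR bound to operator sequences keeps those promoters silent until tetracycline is added. The backbone name also suggests a knockout-style design targeting the pyrFE locus, which would integrate the cassette by homologous recombination, but the record does not confirm this. It likewise does not describe the targeting arms, the promoters or the RNA processing signals that drive each gene, and no feature table is available to check the arrangement. The probable use is to generate trypanosome cell lines that stably express TetR and T7 RNA polymerase as hosts for inducible transgene or RNAi constructs, with the option of recycling the marker.
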