>Addgene plasmid #31455 | ZM (pyrFEKO-HYG TetR-T7RNAP) | addgene partial sequence | sequence record 36358 | SP6 5'-ATTTAGGTGACACTATAG-3'
NCTGAGCTGCAGGGGGCTCGAATCCCCCCATTTTCTTCTTTTACATCATCCCCCCTTCCTAACCAACCTG
CAGGCAGCTGACATGTAAAGGATGTAAACGAGAAATGAGGGAAAGGTGATGGCTCCGAGTGATGGAACTT
CATACATCCCAGATACCCTTCAATGCAGAGGGCACCACAGCAAATTGATCAACTGCTACCTTTTTTTTAT
TGCTGCTCTACAGTTATTAGAAACCCTCACTTCGCTATCACCTCCTCAACCACACACAAATACCTTTGAA
GCGATTAAACCTTCCCTCCCAAACCCCATTGCTGTCTCATATAGTTTACTACTTGCTTTATTATTATTAT
TAAAAACTTGCCTTCGCCACTTAGTTAAACGCTGCGACCGTAAAAGTGCATTTCATGGTCCATCAATTTA
AAGTGAATTGTTCATTCACCAAACTGTTTAAATTCATGGTAGGGAGCATTATTATTATTCCCCACGCTTA
CGATCTGAAGTAGGTACGAAAATAATTTGCAACGAAAACATGTGTGTACGTCCGCAATAGCTTAAAGATA
GAGCTCCGACCCACTTAGGATCCATAACTTCGTATAATGTATGCTATACGAAGTTATGAATTCTCAGTTA
GCCTCCCCCATCTCCCGGGCAAACGTGCGCGCCAGGTCGCATATCGTCGGTATGGAGCCGGGGGTGGTGA
CGTGGGTCTGGACCATCCCGGAGGTAAGTTGCAGCAGGGCGTCCCGGCAGCCGGCGGGCGATTGGTCGTA
ATCCAGGATAAAGACGTGCATGGAACGGAGGCGTTTGGCCAAGACGTCCAAGGCCCAGGCAAACACGTTA
TACAGGTCGCCGTTGGGGGCCAGCAACTCGGGGGCCCGAAACAGGGTAAATAACGTGTCCCCGATATGGG
GTCGTGGGCCCGCGTTGCTCTGGGGCTCGGCACCCTGGGGCGGCACGGCNGTCCCCGAAAGTGCCNGCTC
GCNCACGCCCGGACGCGTGA
